>Addgene plasmid #191032 | pEY27 | addgene full sequence | sequence record 376438 | Addgene NGS Result
TCACACAGGAAACAGCTATGACCATGATTACGCCAAGCTGTAAGTTTAAACATGATCTTACTAACTAACT
ATTCTCATTTAAATTTTCAGAGCTTAAAAATGGCTGAAATCACTCACAACGATGGATACGCTAACAACTT
GGAAATGAAATAAGCTTGCATGCGGGCCCAAATTGTGCCTCCTGATGCTGAATCCTCAATCCATTTCTCC
ATACTTCCTTTTCACTTCCTCCATTTGGCGGAAGGTGGGCGGTCCTCCCGCCGAAACTTGATCTCTTTTT
TATTTTTAAGAAGATCCTTTATGTTTTTTATATTGACGTTTACTTTTTTTTTGGAAGAAAGTGGGTGAAC
TACAATCAGATTATTTTTATGCTCCGCGAAAATTTAATCATGATCAAATGTGATATATGATGATAATTTG
GGAATAAAAAAGTGGAGGTGGAACATAATTTGTGTTCTTACGGACTATAATTTATTTGATATAAAACATC
ATTATTTCACTTGTTGCAGTCAAAATGTTCAGACTTGCAACCGCTTTTTTCTTTAACCCCATTTAAATAG
GTCATTTTGAAACTGAAATTTTAGATATCAATGTAACAATTTTCAGAAAATCATGAAAATGAGAAAATAA
CACTGAATCTCAATTTTTTCTAACTAGCCGTTTATTAATTAAAACTGTAGTAGCATTTTAGTCGGCATTT
TGTGTCAAAACAAATTCATTCTTGTATTTTTTTTTTAATGCAGTCAATATCTTAGTAAATTGCCAAATAT
ACGAAACCTATGGAGCGTTTCTGAGGAATTCAGAACACTAGAACACTGTTCAATCCTTGCTACATTTAAA
TACAGGGTGGGCCAAAAGTATGGTAACACGTTTGCAGCTCTATAACTTTACTAGTGGAGAGAGTTATTAC
ATCAATTTGTACAAGGTTTGTTCTCCATAAAATACTGACCAGATGAACGTTTTGAATTTTCAAAATATTC
CCATCCGCATCGCTGCAGGCCTTCAGAACTTTTGAGATCACGACCTTTATGGCACGCAAGTCGGCATTCT
GCGGGATTTCTACATTTTTCTCAAGGAATCCATCAAGTGTCTTACAAGTTTTTATAGTTCAAAGAATGCT
CTTGGTCTAGAGATTTTTTAAAAACAAAAATCCAAATAATTTCTATCACGGTATTTCTGTCATGGACTGC
GGCAGTAGGTTAAGTCTTGAATGGCATAGTCGCCAGAAAGATGGATGTGAGCGGCGAGTAGCAGTATGCA
GAAAAATTCATTTTAGTATTTTTCGAGACGTTTTGACCTGACTTTCCAGAATTTTTTTAGAAAATTGAGC
TCGAATGATTTTGTGGGTCGTTACGCCTTGCGAAACCAAAAAAACTGAGTAAATTTCGCAAAGTTGAATT
CATGAAAAATTCAAAGGTTCTGGCGCCAGTGTCGACACAGAAAATTTTTGTATGCTACAAAAACAATCAA
AAACGCTTCTTCACTTCTTTAACTTTAAATTTAACATAAAAATCATACATCTGAAAATTATTGGCGTGCG
TGGGAGGTGTGTTTGTGTGGGAAGTGCCGCGTGCCAAATTACCGTTTTTTCGAAAGGGTTCGCCAAATTT
TCGAGGTGATAAAGATCGCACCTTATTGGGAAACATTACAAATTTTGAGTCAAATTGAAGGAAATTTATT
CAGCTATCAGTGTTTGATAGAAGAATGTGCGTATGACGTGGCAGTCGCGCGAAAAGCTCATGTAAAAGAA
CGCTTCATGTGTTACCATACTTTTGGCCCACCCTGTATAAATCGTGAAAACATAATTAGATTATAAAAGT
AAAAGTCGCCCGGTTTCGATTATGGTTGGCAAAATCTGAGTAATCGCTACTTTTTTTTGATTGCAATTAA
AAATAAATTCTGACACCTTTTAAAAACATGTACCATGATATTTTTTAAACGATTTCGCGACTTGGACTAC
ATCTTTTGAACTCCAATATTATCAGTTCCGAAGTGTGATGTTGATGTTAACATAATGACATTTACAACGT
ATTCTGATTTCTTTGAATATCTTCTCGAACTCTCGAGACACATCTGTTCAGATTCCAGTTGACTTGTCAC
ATTTACGCATTTCCCTCCTCCATTCTTTTATTTTGTTTCTATTTCTTGCGTAAATCTGATTAAAATCGAG
AAGTAGGCGCGCATTTTCTGTCTTCACCTTTTGACTATAAAAGTACTCTACAAATATTGAACAACACTTT
TTAAAAGTTGTAGTAGTTATTGGCCATCAGGAATTAGGAGGTCAGTTGCAAAATCATGCATCTTTTAGGA
TTAAAAGCTTAAATCTTGCTCATTCATTTCCTGTCTTATTTTGAAGTTTTTCTCTCTTCCAACGCCTCCC
ACTGTGACTACTATCATCTATTATTATCTTGTAGGGATTCCTCAATTTCCAGACACCCTCAAACTCGGCC
CCGTTCCGATTCGAACCCGGGATTGGCCAAAGGACCCAAAGGTATGTTTCGAATGATACTAACATAACAT
AGAACATTTTCAGGAGGACCCTTGCTTGGAGGGTACCGAGCTCAGAAAAAATGACCGCTCCAAAGAAGAA
GCGCAAGGTTCCAGTCGAGAAGATGACTGCCCCAAAAAAGAAACGTAAGGTCCCGCGGGTAAGTTTAAAC
AGTTCGGTACTAACTAACCATACATATTTAAATTTTCAGCGCGCTGTGTCAAAAGGAGAAGAGCTTATTA
AGGAGAATATGCGTTCCAAGCTCTACCTCGAGGGATCCGTCAACGGACACCAATTCAAGTGCACCCACGA
GGGAGAGGGAAAGCCATACGAGGGAAAGCAAACCAACCGTATCAAGGTCGTCGAGGGAGGACCACTCCCA
TTCGCCTTCGACATCCTCGCCACCCACTTCATGTACGGATCCAAGGTAAGTTTAAACATATATATACTAA
CTAACCCTGATTATTTAAATTTTCAGGTCTTCATCAAGTACCCAGCCGACCTCCCAGACTACTTCAAGCA
ATCCTTCCCAGAGGGATTCACCTGGGAGCGTGTCATGGTCTTCGAGGACGGAGGAGTCCTCACCGCCACC
CAAGACACCTCCCTCCAAGACGGAGAGCTCATCTACAACGTCAAGGTCCGTGGAGTCAACTTCCCAGCCA
ACGGACCAGTCATGCAAAAGAAGACCCTCGGATGGGAGCCATCCACCGAGACCATGTACCCAGCCGACGG
AGGACTCGAGGGACGTTGCGACAAGGTAAGTTTAAACATGATTTTACTAACTAACTAATCTGATTTAAAT
TTTCAGGCCCTCAAGCTCGTCGGAGGAGGACACCTCCACGTCAACTTCAAGACCACCTACAAGTCCAAGA
AGCCAGTCAAGATGCCAGGAGTCCACTACGTCGACCGTCGTCTCGAGCGTATCAAGGAGGCCGACAACGA
GACCTACGTCGAGCAATACGAGCACGCCGTCGCCCGTTACTCCAACCTCGGAGGAGGAATGGACGAGCTC
TACAAGCCTAGGATACCGGTGGGTGAAGACCCACCAAAGCCATCTGCCAAGGGAGCCAAGAAGGCCGCCA
AGACCGTTACGAAGCCAAAGGACGGAAAGAAGAGACGTCATGCCCGTAAGGAATCATACTCCGTCTACAT
CTACCGTGTCCTCAAGCAAGTTCATCCAGACACTGGAGTTTCCTCCAAAGCCATGTCTATCATGAACTCT
TTTGTCAACGATGTCTTCGAGCGTATTGCTGCTGAAGCATCCCGTCTTGCTCACTACAACAAGCGTTCCA
CAATCTCATCCCGCGAAATTCAGACCGCTGTCCGTCTGATCCTTCCAGGAGAGCTTGCCAAGCACGCCGT
GTCTGAGGGAACCAAGGCCGTTACCAAGTACACTTCCAGCAAGTAGGAATTCCAACTGAGCGCCGGTCGC
TACCATTACCAACTTGTCTGGTGTCAAAAATAATAGGGGCCGCTGTCATCAGAGTAAGTTTAAACTGAGT
TCTACTAACTAACGAGTAATATTTAAATTTTCAGCATCTCGCGCCCGTGCCTCTGACTTCTAAGTCCAAT
TACTCTTCAACATCCCTACATGCTCTTTCTCCCTGTGCTCCCACCCCCTATTTTTGTTATTATCAAAAAA
CTTCTCTTAATTTCTTTGTTTTTTAGCTTCTTTTAAGTCACCTCTAACAATGAAATTGTGTAGATTCAAA
AATAGAATTAATTCGTAATAAAAAGTCGAAAAAAATTGTGCTCCCTCCCCCCATTAATAATAATTCTATC
CCAAAATCTACACAATGTTCTGTGTACACTTCTTATGTTTTTTACTTCTGATAAATTTTTTTGAAACATC
ATAGAAAAAACCGCACACAAAATACCTTATCATATGTTACGTTTCAGTTTATGACCGCAATTTTTATTTC
TTCGCACGTCTGGGCCTCTCATGACGTCAAATCATGCTCATCGTGAAAAAGTTTTGGAGTATTTTTGGAA
TTTTTCAATCAAGTGAAAGTTTATGAAATTAATTTTCCTGCTTTTGCTTTTTGGGGTTTCCCCTATTGTT
TGTCAAGATTTCGAGGACGGCGTTTTTCTTGCTAAAATCACAAGTATTGATGAGCACGATGCAAGAAAGA
TCGGAAGAAGGTTTGGGTTTGAGGCTCAGTGGAAGGTGAGTAGAAGTTGATAATTTGAAAGTGGAGTAGT
GTCTATGGGGTTTTTGCCTTAAATGACAGAATACATTCCCAATATACCAAACATAACTGTTTCCTACTAG
TCGGCCGTACGGGCCCTTTCGTCTCGCGCGTTTCGGTGATGACGGTGAAAACCTCTGACACATGCAGCTC
CCGGAGACGGTCACAGCTTGTCTGTAAGCGGATGCCGGGAGCAGACAAGCCCGTCAGGGCGCGTCAGCGG
GTGTTGGCGGGTGTCGGGGCTGGCTTAACTATGCGGCATCAGAGCAGATTGTACTGAGAGTGCACCATAT
GCGGTGTGAAATACCGCACAGATGCGTAAGGAGAAAATACCGCATCAGGCGGCCTTAAGGGCCTCGTGAT
ACGCCTATTTTTATAGGTTAATGTCATGATAATAATGGTTTCTTAGACGTCAGGTGGCACTTTTCGGGGA
AATGTGCGCGGAACCCCTATTTGTTTATTTTTCTAAATACATTCAAATATGTATCCGCTCATGAGACAAT
AACCCTGATAAATGCTTCAATAATATTGAAAAAGGAAGAGTATGAGTATTCAACATTTCCGTGTCGCCCT
TATTCCCTTTTTTGCGGCATTTTGCCTTCCTGTTTTTGCTCACCCAGAAACGCTGGTGAAAGTAAAAGAT
GCTGAAGATCAGTTGGGTGCACGAGTGGGTTACATCGAACTGGATCTCAACAGCGGTAAGATCCTTGAGA
GTTTTCGCCCCGAAGAACGTTTTCCAATGATGAGCACTTTTAAAGTTCTGCTATGTGGCGCGGTATTATC
CCGTATTGACGCCGGGCAAGAGCAACTCGGTCGCCGCATACACTATTCTCAGAATGACTTGGTTGAGTAC
TCACCAGTCACAGAAAAGCATCTTACGGATGGCATGACAGTAAGAGAATTATGCAGTGCTGCCATAACCA
TGAGTGATAACACTGCGGCCAACTTACTTCTGACAACGATCGGAGGACCGAAGGAGCTAACCGCTTTTTT
GCACAACATGGGGGATCATGTAACTCGCCTTGATCGTTGGGAACCGGAGCTGAATGAAGCCATACCAAAC
GACGAGCGTGACACCACGATGCCTGTAGCAATGGCAACAACGTTGCGCAAACTATTAACTGGCGAACTAC
TTACTCTAGCTTCCCGGCAACAATTAATAGACTGGATGGAGGCGGATAAAGTTGCAGGACCACTTCTGCG
CTCGGCCCTTCCGGCTGGCTGGTTTATTGCTGATAAATCTGGAGCCGGTGAGCGTGGGTCTCGCGGTATC
ATTGCAGCACTGGGGCCAGATGGTAAGCCCTCCCGTATCGTAGTTATCTACACGACGGGGAGTCAGGCAA
CTATGGATGAACGAAATAGACAGATCGCTGAGATAGGTGCCTCACTGATTAAGCATTGGTAACTGTCAGA
CCAAGTTTACTCATATATACTTTAGATTGATTTAAAACTTCATTTTTAATTTAAAAGGATCTAGGTGAAG
ATCCTTTTTGATAATCTCATGACCAAAATCCCTTAACGTGAGTTTTCGTTCCACTGAGCGTCAGACCCCG
TAGAAAAGATCAAAGGATCTTCTTGAGATCCTTTTTTTCTGCGCGTAATCTGCTGCTTGCAAACAAAAAA
ACCACCGCTACCAGCGGTGGTTTGTTTGCCGGATCAAGAGCTACCAACTCTTTTTCCGAAGGTAACTGGC
TTCAGCAGAGCGCAGATACCAAATACTGTTCTTCTAGTGTAGCCGTAGTTAGGCCACCACTTCAAGAACT
CTGTAGCACCGCCTACATACCTCGCTCTGCTAATCCTGTTACCAGTGGCTGCTGCCAGTGGCGATAAGTC
GTGTCTTACCGGGTTGGACTCAAGACGATAGTTACCGGATAAGGCGCAGCGGTCGGGCTGAACGGGGGGT
TCGTGCACACAGCCCAGCTTGGAGCGAACGACCTACACCGAACTGAGATACCTACAGCGTGAGCTATGAG
AAAGCGCCACGCTTCCCGAAGGGAGAAAGGCGGACAGGTATCCGGTAAGCGGCAGGGTCGGAACAGGAGA
GCGCACGAGGGAGCTTCCAGGGGGAAACGCCTGGTATCTTTATAGTCCTGTCGGGTTTCGCCACCTCTGA
CTTGAGCGTCGATTTTTGTGATGCTCGTCAGGGGGGCGGAGCCTATGGAAAAACGCCAGCAACGCGGCCT
TTTTACGGTTCCTGGCCTTTTGCTGGCCTTTTGCTCACATGTTCTTTCCTGCGTTATCCCCTGATTCTGT
GGATAACCGTATTACCGCCTTTGAGTGAGCTGATACCGCTCGCCGCAGCCGAACGACCGAGCGCAGCGAG
TCAGTGAGCGAGGAAGCGGAAGAGCGCCCAATACGCAAACCGCCTCTCCCCGCGCGTTGGCCGATTCATT
AATGCAGCTGGCACGACAGGTTTCCCGACTGGAAAGCGGGCAGTGAGCGCAACGCAATTAATGTGAGTTA
GCTCACTCATTAGGCACCCCAGGCTTTACACTTTATGCTTCCGGCTCGTATGTTGTGTGGAATTGTGAGC
GGATAACAATT
Features (pLannotate 1.2.2; 13 found; start..end, strand, type, name):
   2648..2699    +  CDS            mEGFP (fragment): monomeric enhanced GFP, optimized with synthetic introns for expression in C. elegans
   2706..3506    +  CDS            CyOFP1: CyOFP1 is a basic (constitutively fluorescent) long stokes shift fluorescent protein published in 2016, derived from Entacmaea quadricolor. It is reported to be a very rapidly-maturing monomer with moderate acid sensitivity.
   3531..3893    +  CDS            his-11: H2B1_CAEEL - Experimental evidence at protein level: Swiss-Prot protein existence level 1. Core component of nucleosome. Nucleosomes wrap and compact DNA into chromatin, limiting DNA accessibility to the cellular machineries which require DNA as a template. Histones thereby play a central role in transcription regulation, DNA repair, DNA replication and chromosomal stability. DNA accessibility is regulated via a complex set of post-translational modifications of histones, also called histone code, and nucleosome remodeling. From Caenorhabditis elegans.
   4503..4655    +  CDS            aex-5 (fragment): AEX5_CAEEL - Also known as kpc-3 From Caenorhabditis elegans.
   4783..4818    +  CDS            rop (fragment): Rop protein, which maintains plasmids at low copy number; rop
   4920..5019    +  misc_feature   bom (fragment): basis of mobility region from pBR322
   5117..5221    +  promoter       AmpR promoter: bla
   5222..6082    +  CDS            AmpR: β-lactamase; bla; confers resistance to ampicillin, carbenicillin, and related antibiotics
   6253..6841    +  rep_origin     ori: high-copy-number ColE1/pMB1/pBR322/pUC origin of replication
   7024..7116    +  CDS            lacI (fragment): lac repressor; lacI; The lac repressor binds to the lac operator to inhibit transcription in E. coli. This inhibition can be relieved by adding lactose or isopropyl-β-D-thiogalactopyranoside (IPTG).
   7129..7150    +  protein_bind   CAP binding site: CAP binding activates transcription in the presence of cAMP. E. coli catabolite activator protein
   7165..7195    +  promoter       lac promoter: promoter for the E. coli lac operon
   7203..7219    +  protein_bind   lac operator: The lac repressor binds to the lac operator to inhibit transcription in E. coli. This inhibition can be relieved by adding lactose or isopropyl-β-D-thiogalactopyranoside (IPTG). lac repressor encoded by lacI
