[The description below was written by a language model from this plasmid's Addgene catalogue record and pLannotate feature annotations shown in this document.]
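Description:
pEY27 is a C. elegans expression plasmid built on the pPD95.62 backbone, a promoterless reporter vector from the Fire lab series, and is one of the fluorescent neural reporters used in the NeuroPAL multicolor atlas for whole-brain neuronal identification. It is propagated in E. coli through a high-copy ColE1/pUC-type origin and selected with ampicillin via the β-lactamase gene and its own promoter. Short remnants of pBR322- and pUC-derived sequence (rop and bom fragments, a lacI fragment, CAP binding site, lac promoter and lac operator) are backbone carry-over and have no role in the worm reporter.

The payload is a reporter in which flp-13 sequence, assembled by Gibson cloning, drives a nuclear-localized fluorescent protein. The annotation leaves roughly the first 2.6 kb of the 7.2 kb sequence unlabelled. This region sits directly upstream of the reporter and presumably holds the flp-13 regulatory sequence, although the record does not define its boundaries. Downstream lies a short fragment matching worm-optimized GFP, probably residual backbone sequence, followed by the coding sequence for CyOFP1, a monomeric, rapidly maturing long-Stokes-shift orange protein derived from Entacmaea quadricolor. This is followed closely by his-11, a C. elegans histone H2B. That arrangement is consistent with a fusion that tethers the fluorophore to chromatin and gives the compact nuclear signal described in the catalogue. A small aex-5 match lies downstream, and no 3' UTR is explicitly annotated.

The construct marks flp-13-expressing neurons with nuclear CyOFP. The catalogue entry defers to the NeuroPAL publication for the actual expression pattern.
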