Addgene plasmid #191032: pEY27
Purpose: flp-13 fluorescent neural reporter driving nuclear CYOFP expression (refer to NeuroPAL paper for expression)
Depositing lab: Oliver Hobert & Eviatar Yemini. Depositing organization: Columbia University. Publication: NeuroPAL: A Multicolor Atlas for Whole-Brain Neuronal Identification in C. elegans. Yemini E, Lin A, Nejatbakhsh A, Varol E, Sun R, Mena GE, Samuel ADT, Paninski L, Venkatachalam V, Hobert O. Cell. 2021 Jan 7;184(1):272-288.e11. doi: 10.1016/j.cell.2020.12.012. Epub 2020 Dec 29. PubMed 33378642.
Backbone
  Vector backbone: pPD95.62
  Vector type: Worm Expression
Growth in bacteria
  Bacterial resistance: Ampicillin, 100 μg/mL
  Growth temperature: 37°C
  Growth strain: DH5alpha
  Copy number: Unknown
Gene/Insert
  Gene/Insert name: flp-13
  Species: C. elegans (nematode)
  Mutation: None
  Entrez Gene: flp-13 (a.k.a. CELE_F33D4.3)
  Cloning method: Gibson Cloning
Terms and licenses: Academic/Nonprofit Terms; Industry Terms: Not Available to Industry
How to cite: pEY27 was a gift from Oliver Hobert & Eviatar Yemini (Addgene plasmid # 191032 ; http://n2t.net/addgene:191032 ; RRID:Addgene_191032)
